Addgene plasmid #170674: pBOBI-FLuc
Purpose: Express firefly luciferase. Used in lentivirus-based SARS-CoV-2 related (MERS) pseudovirus assay.
Depositing lab: David Nemazee. Depositing organization: Scripps California (The Scripps Research Institute). Publication: Isolation of potent SARS-CoV-2 neutralizing antibodies and protection from disease in a small animal model. Rogers TF, Zhao F, Huang D, Beutler N, Burns A, He WT, Limbo O, Smith C, Song G, Woehl J, Yang L, Abbott RK, Callaghan S, Garcia E, Hurtado J, Parren M, Peng L, Ramirez S, Ricketts J, Ricciardi MJ, Rawlings SA, Wu NC, Yuan M, Smith DM, Nemazee D, Teijaro JR, Voss JE, Wilson IA, Andrabi R, Briney B, Landais E, Sok D, Jardine JG, Burton DR. Science. 2020 Aug 21;369(6506):956-963. doi: 10.1126/science.abc7520. Epub 2020 Jun 15. PubMed 32540903.
Backbone
  Vector backbone: pBOBI_cs2.0
  Backbone manufacturer: from Han lab
  Backbone size w/o insert (bp): 8800
  Total vector size (bp): 10400
  Vector type: Mammalian Expression, Lentiviral, Luciferase
  Selectable markers: Zeocin
Growth in bacteria
  Bacterial resistance: Ampicillin, 100 μg/mL
  Growth temperature: 37°C
  Growth strain: NEB Stable
  Copy number: High Copy
Gene/Insert
  Gene/Insert name: luc (alt name: firefly luciferase)
  Species: firefly
  Insert size (bp): 1600
  Promoter: CMV-F
  Cloning method: Restriction Enzyme; 5′ cloning site BamHI (not destroyed); 3′ cloning site XhoI (not destroyed)
  Sequencing primers: 5′ agctcgtttagtgaaccgtcagatcg; 3′ cggtaccaccggttcagtcagtt
Terms and licenses: Academic/Nonprofit Terms; Industry Terms: Not Available to Industry
How to cite: pBOBI-FLuc was a gift from David Nemazee (Addgene plasmid # 170674 ; http://n2t.net/addgene:170674 ; RRID:Addgene_170674)
