[The description below was written by a language model from this plasmid's Addgene catalogue record and pLannotate feature annotations shown in this document.]
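Description:
pBOBI-FLuc is an HIV-1-based lentiviral transfer plasmid of about 10.4 kb, built on the pBOBI_cs2.0 backbone, that carries a firefly luciferase reporter. It is propagated in E. coli as a high-copy plasmid through a ColE1/pUC-type origin with ampicillin resistance, and it also contains an f1 origin. Outside the viral region, an SV40 promoter/EM7 promoter pair drives the Sh ble gene, giving Zeocin resistance in mammalian or bacterial cells. Because this cassette lies downstream of the 3′ LTR, it would not be packaged into the viral genome.

The viral genome is transcribed from a CMV enhancer/promoter fused to a truncated 5′ LTR, a chimeric arrangement that normally makes genomic RNA production independent of Tat. It is followed by the Ψ packaging signal with a gag fragment, the Rev response element for Rev-dependent nuclear export, and the cPPT/CTS, which aids nuclear import of the reverse-transcribed genome. An internal CMV enhancer/promoter drives the luc+ version of firefly luciferase, cloned between BamHI and XhoI. Downstream the annotation shows a chimeric intron, WPRE to enhance transcript expression, and nef fragments. The 3′ LTR is annotated as two adjacent LTR segments and is followed by a bGH polyadenylation signal. Whether the 3′ LTR carries a self-inactivating U3 deletion is not stated in the record.

According to the record, the plasmid supplies the reporter genome for lentivirus-based pseudovirus assays with coronavirus spike proteins (SARS-CoV-2 related, MERS). Luciferase activity in transduced target cells then reports entry, for example when measuring antibody neutralization. Packaging and envelope functions must come from separate plasmids.
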