Features (pLannotate 1.2.2; 33 found; start..end, strand, type, name):
    188..387     +  promoter       CMV promoter: human cytomegalovirus (CMV) immediate early promoter
    405..585     +  LTR            5' LTR (truncated): truncated 5' long terminal repeat (LTR) from HIV-1
    632..757     +  misc_feature   HIV-1 Ψ: packaging signal of human immunodeficiency virus type 1
    741..1104    +  CDS            HIV-1 gag (fragment): gag protein from human immunodeficiency virus 1; gag
   1250..1483    +  misc_feature   RRE: The Rev response element (RRE) of HIV-1 allows for Rev-dependent mRNA export from the nucleus to the cytoplasm.
   1860..1960    +  CDS            Rev (fragment): human immunodeficiency virus 1 (HIV-1) Rev protein; rev; enhances nuclear export of unspliced and incompletely spliced viral mRNAs
   1964..2080    +  misc_feature   cPPT/CTS: central polypurine tract and central termination sequence of HIV-1
   2103..2406    +  enhancer       CMV enhancer: human cytomegalovirus immediate early enhancer
   2407..2610    +  promoter       CMV promoter: human cytomegalovirus (CMV) immediate early promoter
   2718..4370    +  CDS            luciferase: firefly luciferase; luc+; enhanced luc+ version of the luciferase gene
   4457..4686    +  intron         chimeric intron: chimera between introns from adenovirus and immunoglobulin heavy chain genes
   4750..4860    +  CDS            nef (fragment): NEF_HV1Z2 - Experimental evidence at protein level: Swiss-Prot protein existence level 1. Extracellular Nef protein targets CD4(+) T-lymphocytes for apoptosis by interacting with CXCR4 surface receptors. From Human immunodeficiency virus type 1 group M subtype D (isolate Z2/CDC-Z34) (HIV-1).
   4863..5451    +  misc_feature   WPRE: woodchuck hepatitis virus posttranscriptional regulatory element
   5468..5536    +  CDS            nef (fragment): NEF_HV1Z2 - Experimental evidence at protein level: Swiss-Prot protein existence level 1. Extracellular Nef protein targets CD4(+) T-lymphocytes for apoptosis by interacting with CXCR4 surface receptors. From Human immunodeficiency virus type 1 group M subtype D (isolate Z2/CDC-Z34) (HIV-1).
   5538..5850    +  LTR            5' LTR (fragment): 5' long terminal repeat (LTR) from HIV-1
   5858..6038    +  LTR            5' LTR (truncated): truncated 5' long terminal repeat (LTR) from HIV-1
   6070..6294    +  polyA_signal   bGH poly(A) signal: bovine growth hormone polyadenylation signal
   6298..6319    +  promoter       SV40 promoter (fragment): SV40 enhancer and early promoter
   6340..6768    +  rep_origin     f1 ori (sequence partly withheld): f1 bacteriophage origin of replication; arrow indicates direction of (+) strand synthesis
   6782..7111    +  promoter       SV40 promoter: SV40 enhancer and early promoter
   7159..7206    +  promoter       EM7 promoter: synthetic bacterial promoter&nbsp
   7225..7599    +  CDS            BleoR: antibiotic-binding protein; Sh ble from Streptoalloteichus hindustanus; confers resistance to bleomycin, phleomycin, and Zeocin™
   7609..7734    +  CDS            ble (fragment): BLE_KLEPN - Experimental evidence at protein level: Swiss-Prot protein existence level 1. Binding protein with a strong affinity to the bleomycin family of antibiotics. Binds to CL990; an antimitotic-antibiotic compound. From Klebsiella pneumoniae.
   7729..7850    +  polyA_signal   SV40 poly(A) signal: SV40 polyadenylation signal
   7923..7939    -  protein_bind   lac operator: The lac repressor binds to the lac operator to inhibit transcription in E. coli. This inhibition can be relieved by adding lactose or isopropyl-β-D-thiogalactopyranoside (IPTG). lac repressor encoded by lacI
   7947..7977    -  promoter       lac promoter: promoter for the E. coli lac operon
   7992..8013    -  protein_bind   CAP binding site: CAP binding activates transcription in the presence of cAMP. E. coli catabolite activator protein
   8026..8118    -  CDS            lacI (fragment): lac repressor; lacI; The lac repressor binds to the lac operator to inhibit transcription in E. coli. This inhibition can be relieved by adding lactose or isopropyl-β-D-thiogalactopyranoside (IPTG).
   8301..8889    -  rep_origin     ori: high-copy-number ColE1/pMB1/pBR322/pUC origin of replication
   9060..9920    -  CDS            AmpR: β-lactamase; bla; confers resistance to ampicillin, carbenicillin, and related antibiotics
   9921..10025   -  promoter       AmpR promoter: bla
  10084..10136   -  misc_feature   bom (fragment): basis of mobility region from pBR322
  10291..187     +  enhancer       CMV enhancer (across the origin): human cytomegalovirus immediate early enhancer
>Addgene plasmid #170674 | pBOBI-FLuc | addgene full sequence | sequence record 337890 | Addgene NGS Result
TCAATGGGTGGAGTATTTACGGTAAACTGCCCACTTGGCAGTACATCAAGTGTATCATATGCCAAGTACG
CCCCCTATTGACGTCAATGACGGTAAATGGCCCGCCTGGCATTATGCCCAGTACATGACCTTATGGGACT
TTCCTACTTGGCAGTACATCTACGTATTAGTCATCGCTATTACCATGGTGATGCGGTTTTGGCAGTACAT
CAATGGGCGTGGATAGCGGTTTGACTCACGGGGATTTCCAAGTCTCCACCCCATTGACGTCAATGGGAGT
TTGTTTTGGCACCAAAATCAACGGGACTTTCCAAAATGTCGTAACAACTCCGCCCCATTGACGCAAATGG
GCGGTAGGCGTGTACGGTGGGAGGTCTATATAAGCAGCGCGTTTTGCCTGTACTGGGTCTCTCTGGTTAG
ACCAGATCTGAGCCTGGGAGCTCTCTGGCTAACTAGGGAACCCACTGCTTAAGCCTCAATAAAGCTTGCC
TTGAGTGCTTCAAGTAGTGTGTGCCCGTCTGTTGTGTGACTCTGGTAACTAGAGATCCCTCAGACCCTTT
TAGTCAGTGTGGAAAATCTCTAGCAGTGGCGCCCGAACAGGGACTTGAAAGCGAAAGGGAAACCAGAGGA
GCTCTCTCGACGCAGGACTCGGCTTGCTGAAGCGCGCACGGCAAGAGGCGAGGGGCGGCGACTGGTGAGT
ACGCCAAAAATTTTGACTAGCGGAGGCTAGAAGGAGAGAGATGGGTGCGAGAGCGTCAGTATTAAGCGGG
GGAGAATTAGATCGCGATGGGAAAAAATTCGGTTAAGGCCAGGGGGAAAGAAAAAATATAAATTAAAACA
TATAGTATGGGCAAGCAGGGAGCTAGAACGATTCGCAGTTAATCCTGGCCTGTTAGAAACATCAGAAGGC
TGTAGACAAATACTGGGACAGCTACAACCATCCCTTCAGACAGGATCAGAAGAACTTAGATCATTATATA
ATACAGTAGCAACCCTCTATTGTGTGCATCAAAGGATAGAGATAAAAGACACCAAGGAAGCTTTAGACAA
GATAGAGGAAGAGCAAAACAAAAGTAAGACCACCGCACAGCAAGCGGCCGCTGATCTTCAGACCTGGAGG
AGGAGATATGAGGGACAATTGGAGAAGTGAATTATATAAATATAAAGTAGTAAAAATTGAACCATTAGGA
GTAGCACCCACCAAGGCAAAGAGAAGAGTGGTGCAGAGAGAAAAAAGAGCAGTGGGAATAGGAGCTTTGT
TCCTTGGGTTCTTGGGAGCAGCAGGAAGCACTATGGGCGCAGCGTCAATGACGCTGACGGTACAGGCCAG
ACAATTATTGTCTGGTATAGTGCAGCAGCAGAACAATTTGCTGAGGGCTATTGAGGCGCAACAGCATCTG
TTGCAACTCACAGTCTGGGGCATCAAGCAGCTCCAGGCAAGAATCCTGGCTGTGGAAAGATACCTAAAGG
ATCAACAGCTCCTGGGGATTTGGGGTTGCTCTGGAAAACTCATTTGCACCACTGCTGTGCCTTGGAATGC
TAGTTGGAGTAATAAATCTCTGGAACAGATTTGGAATCACACGACCTGGATGGAGTGGGACAGAGAAATT
AACAATTACACAAGCTTAATACACTCCTTAATTGAAGAATCGCAAAACCAGCAAGAAAAGAATGAACAAG
AATTATTGGAATTAGATAAATGGGCAAGTTTGTGGAATTGGTTTAACATAACAAATTGGCTGTGGTATAT
AAAATTATTCATAATGATAGTAGGAGGCTTGGTAGGTTTAAGAATAGTTTTTGCTGTACTTTCTATAGTG
AATAGAGTTAGGCAGGGATATTCACCATTATCGTTTCAGACCCACCTCCCAACCCCGAGGGGACCCGACA
GGCCCGAAGGAATAGAAGAAGAAGGTGGAGAGAGAGACAGAGACAGATCCATTCGATTAGTGAACGGATC
AACTTTTAAAAGAAAAGGGGGGATTGGGGGGTACAGTGCAGGGGAAAGAATAGTAGACATAATAGCAACA
GACATACAAACTAAAGAATTACAAAAACAAATTACAAAATTCAAAATTTTATCGATAAGCTTGGGAGTTC
CGCGTTACATAACTTACGGTAAATGGCCCGCCTGGCTGACCGCCCAACGACCCCCGCCCATTGACGTCAA
TAATGACGTATGTTCCCATAGTAACGCCAATAGGGACTTTCCATTGACGTCAATGGGTGGAGTATTTACG
GTAAACTGCCCACTTGGCAGTACATCAAGTGTATCATATGCCAAGTACGCCCCCTATTGACGTCAATGAC
GGTAAATGGCCCGCCTGGCATTATGCCCAGTACATGACCTTATGGGACTTTCCTACTTGGCAGTACATCT
ACGTATTAGTCATCGCTATTACCATGGTGATGCGGTTTTGGCAGTACATCAATGGGCGTGGATAGCGGTT
TGACTCACGGGGATTTCCAAGTCTCCACCCCATTGACGTCAATGGGAGTTTGTTTTGGCACCAAAATCAA
CGGGACTTTCCAAAATGTCGTAACAACTCCGCCCCATTGACGCAAATGGGCGGTAGGCGTGTACGGTGGG
AGGTCTATATAAGCAGAGCTCGTTTAGTGAACCGTCAGATCGCCTGGAGACGCCATCCACGCTGTTTTGA
CCTCCATAGAAGACACCGACTGAGCTCCTTAAGGTTAACTCTAGAGAATTCGGATCCATGGAAGACGCCA
AAAACATAAAGAAAGGCCCGGCGCCATTCTATCCGCTGGAAGATGGAACCGCTGGAGAGCAACTGCATAA
GGCTATGAAGAGATACGCCCTGGTTCCTGGAACAATTGCTTTTACAGATGCACATATCGAGGTGGACATC
ACTTACGCTGAGTACTTCGAAATGTCCGTTCGGTTGGCAGAAGCTATGAAACGATATGGGCTGAATACAA
ATCACAGAATCGTCGTATGCAGTGAAAACTCTCTTCAATTCTTTATGCCGGTGTTGGGCGCGTTATTTAT
CGGAGTTGCAGTTGCGCCCGCGAACGACATTTATAATGAACGTGAATTGCTCAACAGTATGGGCATTTCG
CAGCCTACCGTGGTGTTCGTTTCCAAAAAGGGGTTGCAAAAAATTTTGAACGTGCAAAAAAAGCTCCCAA
TCATCCAAAAAATTATTATCATGGATTCTAAAACGGATTACCAGGGATTTCAGTCGATGTACACGTTCGT
CACATCTCATCTACCTCCCGGTTTTAATGAATACGATTTTGTGCCAGAGTCCTTCGATAGGGACAAGACA
ATTGCACTGATCATGAACTCCTCTGGATCTACTGGTCTGCCTAAAGGTGTCGCTCTGCCTCATAGAACTG
CCTGCGTGAGATTCTCGCATGCCAGAGATCCTATTTTTGGCAATCAAATCATTCCGGATACTGCGATTTT
AAGTGTTGTTCCATTCCATCACGGTTTTGGAATGTTTACTACACTCGGATATTTGATATGTGGATTTCGA
GTCGTCTTAATGTATAGATTTGAAGAAGAGCTGTTTCTGAGGAGCCTTCAGGATTACAAGATTCAAAGTG
CGCTGCTGGTGCCAACCCTATTCTCCTTCTTCGCCAAAAGCACTCTGATTGACAAATACGATTTATCTAA
TTTACACGAAATTGCTTCTGGTGGCGCTCCCCTCTCTAAGGAAGTCGGGGAAGCGGTTGCCAAGAGGTTC
CATCTGCCAGGTATCAGGCAAGGATATGGGCTCACTGAGACTACATCAGCTATTCTGATTACACCCGAGG
GGGATGATAAACCGGGCGCGGTCGGTAAAGTTGTTCCATTTTTTGAAGCGAAGGTTGTGGATCTGGATAC
CGGGAAAACGCTGGGCGTTAATCAAAGAGGCGAACTGTGTGTGAGAGGTCCTATGATTATGTCCGGTTAT
GTAAACAATCCGGAAGCGACCAACGCCTTGATTGACAAGGATGGATGGCTACATTCTGGAGACATAGCTT
ACTGGGACGAAGACGAACACTTCTTCATCGTTGACCGCCTGAAGTCTCTGATTAAGTACAAAGGCTATCA
GGTGGCTCCCGCTGAATTGGAATCCATCTTGCTCCAACACCCCAACATCTTCGACGCAGGTGTCGCAGGT
CTTCCCGACGATGACGCCGGTGAACTTCCCGCCGCCGTTGTTGTTTTGGAGCACGGAAAGACGATGACGG
AAAAAGAGATCGTGGATTACGTCGCCAGTCAAGTAACAACCGCGAAAAAGTTGCGCGGAGGAGTTGTGTT
TGTGGACGAAGTACCGAAAGGTCTTACCGGAAAACTCGACGCAAGAAAAATCAGAGAGATCCTCATAAAG
GCCAAGAAGGGCGGAAAGATCGCCGTGTAACTCGAGCCATGGAAGCTTGATATCTAACTGACTGAACCGG
TGGTACCGAGGAATTAATTCGCTGTCTGCGAGGGCCAGCTGTTGGGGTGAGTACTCCCTCTCAAAAGCGG
GCATGACTTCTGCGCTAAGATTGTCAGTTTCCAAAAACGAGGAGGATTTGATATTCACCTGGCCCGCGGT
GATGCCTTTGAGGGTGGCCGCGTCCATCTGGTCAGAAAAGACAATCTTTTTGTTGTCAAGCTTGAGGTGT
GGCAGGCTTGAGATCTGGCCATACACTTGAGTGACAATGACATCCACTTTGCCTTTCTCTCCACAGGTGT
CCACTCCCAGGTCCAACTGCAGGTCGAGCATGCATCTAGGGCGGCCAATTCCGCCGATCCTGGAAAAACA
TGGAGCAATCACAAGTAGCAATACAGCAGCTACCAATGCTGATTGTGCCTGGCTAGAAGCACAAGAGGAG
GAGGAGGTGGGTTTTCCAGTCACACCTCAGACAATCAACCTCTGGATTACAAAATTTGTGAAAGATTGAC
TGGTATTCTTAACTATGTTGCTCCTTTTACGCTATGTGGATACGCTGCTTTAATGCCTTTGTATCATGCT
ATTGCTTCCCGTATGGCTTTCATTTTCTCCTCCTTGTATAAATCCTGGTTGCTGTCTCTTTATGAGGAGT
TGTGGCCCGTTGTCAGGCAACGTGGCGTGGTGTGCACTGTGTTTGCTGACGCAACCCCCACTGGTTGGGG
CATTGCCACCACCTGTCAGCTCCTTTCCGGGACTTTCGCTTTCCCCCTCCCTATTGCCACGGCGGAACTC
ATCGCCGCCTGCCTTGCCCGCTGCTGGACAGGGGCTCGGCTGTTGGGCACTGACAATTCCGTGGTGTTGT
CGGGGAAGCTGACGTCCTTTCCATGGCTGCTCGCCTGTGTTGCCACCTGGATTCTGCGCGGGACGTCCTT
CTGCTACGTCCCTTCGGCCCTCAATCCAGCGGACCTTCCTTCCCGCGGCCTGCTGCCGGCTCTGCGGCCT
CTTCCGCGTCTTCGCCTTCGCCCTCAGACGAGTCGGATCTCCCTTTGGGCCGCCTCCCCGCCTGGAATTC
GAGCTCGGTACCTTTAAGACCAATGACTTACAAGGCAGCTGTAGATCTTAGCCACTTTTTAAAAGAAAAG
GGGGGACTGGAAGGGCTAATTCACTCCCAACGAAGACAAGATATCCTTGATCTGTGGATCTACCACACAC
AAGGCTACTTCCCTGATTGGCAGAACTACACACCAGGGCCAGGGATCAGATATCCACTGACCTTTGGATG
GTGCTACAAGCTAGTACCAGTTGAGCAAGAGAAGGTAGAAGAAGCCAATGAAGGAGAGAACACCCGCTTG
TTACACCCTGTGAGCCTGCATGGGATGGATGACCCGGAGAGAGAAGTATTAGAGTGGAGGTTTGACAGCC
GCCTAGCATTTCATCACATGGCCCGAGAGCTGCATCCGGACTGTACTGGGTCTCTCTGGTTAGACCAGAT
CTGAGCCTGGGAGCTCTCTGGCTAACTAGGGAACCCACTGCTTAAGCCTCAATAAAGCTTGCCTTGAGTG
CTTCAAGTAGTGTGTGCCCGTCTGTTGTGTGACTCTGGTAACTAGAGATCCCTCAGACCCTTTTAGTCAG
TGTGGAAAATCTCTAGCAGGGCCGCTTTAAACCCGCTGATCAGCCTCGACTGTGCCTTCTAGTTGCCAGC
CATCTGTTGTTTGCCCCTCCCCCGTGCCTTCCTTGACCCTGGAAGGTGCCACTCCCACTGTCCTTTCCTA
ATAAAATGAGGAAATTGCATCGCATTGTCTGAGTAGGTGTCATTCTATTCTGGGGGGTGGGGTGGGGCAG
GACAGCAAGGGGGAGGATTGGGAAGACAATAGCAGGCATGCTGGGGATGCGGTGGGCTCTATGGCTTCTG
AGGCGGAAAGAACCAGCTGGGGCTCTAGGGGGTATCCCC
[124 nt withheld, positions 6340-6463]
C
[91 nt withheld, positions 6465-6555]
A
[49 nt withheld, positions 6557-6605]
CCTTTGACGTTGGAGTCCACGTTCTTT
[37 nt withheld, positions 6633-6669]
ACCCTATCTCGGTCTATTCTTTTGATTTATAAGGGATTTTGCCGATTTCGGCCTATTGGTTAAAAAATGA
GCTGATTTAACAAAAATTTAACGCGAATTAATTCTGTGGAATGTGTGTCAGTTAGGGTGTGGAAAGTCCC
CAGGCTCCCCAGCAGGCAGAAGTATGCAAAGCATGCATCTCAATTAGTCAGCAACCAGGTGTGGAAAGTC
CCCAGGCTCCCCAGCAGGCAGAAGTATGCAAAGCATGCATCTCAATTAGTCAGCAACCATAGTCCCGCCC
CTAACTCCGCCCATCCCGCCCCTAACTCCGCCCAGTTCCGCCCATTCTCCGCCCCATGGCTGACTAATTT
TTTTTATTTATGCAGAGGCCGAGGCCGCCTCTGCCTCTGAGCTATTCCAGAAGTAGTGAGGAGGCTTTTT
TGGAGGCCTAGGCTTTTGCAAAAAGCTCCCGGGAGCTTGTATATCCATTTTCGGATCTGATCAGCACGTG
TTGACAATTAATCATCGGCATAGTATATCGGCATAGTATAATACGACAAGGTGAGGAACTAAACCATGGC
CAAGTTGACCAGTGCCGTTCCGGTGCTCACCGCGCGCGACGTCGCCGGAGCGGTCGAGTTCTGGACCGAC
CGGCTCGGGTTCTCCCGGGACTTCGTGGAGGACGACTTCGCCGGTGTGGTCCGGGACGACGTGACCCTGT
TCATCAGCGCGGTCCAGGACCAGGTGGTGCCGGACAACACCCTGGCCTGGGTGTGGGTGCGCGGCCTGGA
CGAGCTGTACGCCGAGTGGTCGGAGGTCGTGTCCACGAACTTCCGGGACGCCTCCGGGCCGGCCATGACC
GAGATCGGCGAGCAGCCGTGGGGGCGGGAGTTCGCCCTGCGCGACCCGGCCGGCAACTGCGTGCACTTCG
TGGCCGAGGAGCAGGACTGACACGTGCTACGAGATTTCGATTCCACCGCCGCCTTCTATGAAAGGTTGGG
CTTCGGAATCGTTTTCCGGGACGCCGGCTGGATGATCCTCCAGCGCGGGGATCTCATGCTGGAGTTCTTC
GCCCACCCCAACTTGTTTATTGCAGCTTATAATGGTTACAAATAAAGCAATAGCATCACAAATTTCACAA
ATAAAGCATTTTTTTCACTGCATTCTAGTTGTGGTTTGTCCAAACTCATCAATGTATCTTATCATGTCTG
TATACCGTCGACCTCTAGCTAGAGCTTGGCGTAATCATGGTCATAGCTGTTTCCTGTGTGAAATTGTTAT
CCGCTCACAATTCCACACAACATACGAGCCGGAAGCATAAAGTGTAAAGCCTGGGGTGCCTAATGAGTGA
GCTAACTCACATTAATTGCGTTGCGCTCACTGCCCGCTTTCCAGTCGGGAAACCTGTCGTGCCAGCTGCA
TTAATGAATCGGCCAACGCGCGGGGAGAGGCGGTTTGCGTATTGGGCGCTCTTCCGCTTCCTCGCTCACT
GACTCGCTGCGCTCGGTCGTTCGGCTGCGGCGAGCGGTATCAGCTCACTCAAAGGCGGTAATACGGTTAT
CCACAGAATCAGGGGATAACGCAGGAAAGAACATGTGAGCAAAAGGCCAGCAAAAGGCCAGGAACCGTAA
AAAGGCCGCGTTGCTGGCGTTTTTCCATAGGCTCCGCCCCCCTGACGAGCATCACAAAAATCGACGCTCA
AGTCAGAGGTGGCGAAACCCGACAGGACTATAAAGATACCAGGCGTTTCCCCCTGGAAGCTCCCTCGTGC
GCTCTCCTGTTCCGACCCTGCCGCTTACCGGATACCTGTCCGCCTTTCTCCCTTCGGGAAGCGTGGCGCT
TTCTCATAGCTCACGCTGTAGGTATCTCAGTTCGGTGTAGGTCGTTCGCTCCAAGCTGGGCTGTGTGCAC
GAACCCCCCGTTCAGCCCGACCGCTGCGCCTTATCCGGTAACTATCGTCTTGAGTCCAACCCGGTAAGAC
ACGACTTATCGCCACTGGCAGCAGCCACTGGTAACAGGATTAGCAGAGCGAGGTATGTAGGCGGTGCTAC
AGAGTTCTTGAAGTGGTGGCCTAACTACGGCTACACTAGAAGAACAGTATTTGGTATCTGCGCTCTGCTG
AAGCCAGTTACCTTCGGAAAAAGAGTTGGTAGCTCTTGATCCGGCAAACAAACCACCGCTGGTAGCGGTG
GTTTTTTTGTTTGCAAGCAGCAGATTACGCGCAGAAAAAAAGGATCTCAAGAAGATCCTTTGATCTTTTC
TACGGGGTCTGACGCTCAGTGGAACGAAAACTCACGTTAAGGGATTTTGGTCATGAGATTATCAAAAAGG
ATCTTCACCTAGATCCTTTTAAATTAAAAATGAAGTTTTAAATCAATCTAAAGTATATATGAGTAAACTT
GGTCTGACAGTTACCAATGCTTAATCAGTGAGGCACCTATCTCAGCGATCTGTCTATTTCGTTCATCCAT
AGTTGCCTGACTCCCCGTCGTGTAGATAACTACGATACGGGAGGGCTTACCATCTGGCCCCAGTGCTGCA
ATGATACCGCGAGACCCACGCTCACCGGCTCCAGATTTATCAGCAATAAACCAGCCAGCCGGAAGGGCCG
AGCGCAGAAGTGGTCCTGCAACTTTATCCGCCTCCATCCAGTCTATTAATTGTTGCCGGGAAGCTAGAGT
AAGTAGTTCGCCAGTTAATAGTTTGCGCAACGTTGTTGCCATTGCTACAGGCATCGTGGTGTCACGCTCG
TCGTTTGGTATGGCTTCATTCAGCTCCGGTTCCCAACGATCAAGGCGAGTTACATGATCCCCCATGTTGT
GCAAAAAAGCGGTTAGCTCCTTCGGTCCTCCGATCGTTGTCAGAAGTAAGTTGGCCGCAGTGTTATCACT
CATGGTTATGGCAGCACTGCATAATTCTCTTACTGTCATGCCATCCGTAAGATGCTTTTCTGTGACTGGT
GAGTACTCAACCAAGTCATTCTGAGAATAGTGTATGCGGCGACCGAGTTGCTCTTGCCCGGCGTCAATAC
GGGATAATACCGCGCCACATAGCAGAACTTTAAAAGTGCTCATCATTGGAAAACGTTCTTCGGGGCGAAA
ACTCTCAAGGATCTTACCGCTGTTGAGATCCAGTTCGATGTAACCCACTCGTGCACCCAACTGATCTTCA
GCATCTTTTACTTTCACCAGCGTTTCTGGGTGAGCAAAAACAGGAAGGCAAAATGCCGCAAAAAAGGGAA
TAAGGGCGACACGGAAATGTTGAATACTCATACTCTTCCTTTTTCAATATTATTGAAGCATTTATCAGGG
TTATTGTCTCATGAGCGGATACATATTTGAATGTATTTAGAAAAATAAACAAATAGGGGTTCCGCGCACA
TTTCCCCGAAAAGTGCCACCTGACGTCGACGGATCGGGAGATCTCCCGATCCCCTATGGTGCACTCTCAG
TACAATCTGCTCTGATGCCGCATAGTTAAGCCAGTATCTGCTCCCTGCTTGTGTGTTGGAGGTCGCTGAG
TAGTGCGCGAGCAAAATTTAAGCTACAACAAGGCAAGGCTTGACCGACAATTGCATGAAGAATCTGCTTA
GGGTTAGGCGTTTTGCGCTGCTTCGCGATGTACGGGCCAGATATACGCGTTGACATTGATTATTGACTAG
TTATTAATAGTAATCAATTACGGGGTCATTAGTTCATAGCCCATATATGGAGTTCCGCGTTACATAACTT
ACGGTAAATGGCCCGCCTGGCTGACCGCCCAACGACCCCCGCCCATTGACGTCAATAATGACGTATGTTC
CCATAGTAACGCCAATAGGGACTTTCCATTGACG
